Addgene plasmid #143040: TFORF0546
Purpose: Lentiviral vector for overexpressing transcription factor ORFs with unique 24-bp barcodes. Barcodes facilitate identification of transcription factors in pooled screens.
Depositing lab: Feng Zhang. Depositing organization: Broad Institute. Publication: A transcription factor atlas of directed differentiation. Joung J, Ma S, Tay T, Geiger-Schuller KR, Kirchgatterer PC, Verdine VK, Guo B, Arias-Garcia MA, Allen WE, Singh A, Kuksenko O, Abudayyeh OO, Gootenberg JS, Fu Z, Macrae RK, Buenrostro JD, Regev A, Zhang F. Cell. 2023 Jan 5;186(1):209-229.e26. doi: 10.1016/j.cell.2022.11.026. PubMed 36608654.
Backbone
  Vector backbone: pLX_TRC317
  Backbone manufacturer: Broad Institute Genetic Perturbation Platform
  Backbone size w/o insert (bp): 8264
  Vector type: Mammalian Expression, Lentiviral
  Selectable markers: Puromycin
Growth in bacteria
  Bacterial resistance: Ampicillin, 100 μg/mL
  Growth temperature: 37°C
  Growth strain: NEB Stable
  Copy number: High Copy
Gene/Insert
  Gene/Insert name: ZFAT
  Species: H. sapiens (human)
  Insert size (bp): 3647
  Entrez Gene: ZFAT (a.k.a. AITD3, ZFAT1, ZNF406, KIAA1485, MGC126815, MGC126817)
  Promoter: EF1a
  Cloning method: Unknown
  Sequencing primers: 5′ GGGTGGAGACTGAAGTTAGGCCAG; 3′ CACATAGCGTAAAAGGAGCAACATAG
Terms and licenses: Academic/Nonprofit Terms; Industry Terms: Not Available to Industry
Depositor comments: NM_001174157,ENST00000523399 . The transcription factor ORF portion of this plasmid was synthesized by Genewiz. Please test multiple small colonies in case of plasmid recombination. To make this collection available in a timely manner, a portion of this collection was not fully sequenced by Addgene. If an Addgene verified full plasmid sequence is not available, please contact us prior to placing an order to request the full sequence.
How to cite: TFORF0546 was a gift from Feng Zhang (Addgene plasmid # 143040 ; http://n2t.net/addgene:143040 ; RRID:Addgene_143040)
