[The description below was written by a language model from this plasmid's Addgene catalogue record and pLannotate feature annotations shown in this document.]
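Description:
TFORF0546 is a lentiviral mammalian expression plasmid built on the pLX_TRC317 backbone and carrying the human zinc-finger transcription factor ZFAT as its open reading frame. It belongs to a barcoded transcription factor ORF collection in which each clone has a unique 24-bp barcode, so the identity of the overexpressed factor can be read out in pooled screens. The barcode itself is not annotated in the feature table. In bacteria the plasmid is maintained through a high-copy ColE1/pUC-type origin and selected with ampicillin via the β-lactamase gene. An f1 origin and remnants of a lac/lacZα cloning region with T7 and T3 promoters are also present in the backbone. The depositor notes that the plasmid can recombine during propagation.

The transfer cassette follows a third-generation, self-inactivating layout. An RSV promoter drives a truncated HIV-1 5' LTR, followed by the Ψ packaging signal with a gag fragment, the Rev response element for nuclear export of the genomic RNA, and a cPPT/CTS that aids nuclear import. A ΔU3 3' LTR closes the cassette and inactivates the viral promoter after integration. Within the provirus, an SV40 early promoter drives puromycin N-acetyltransferase for selecting transduced cells. Downstream, the strong constitutive EF-1α promoter drives the synthesized ZFAT coding sequence. A WPRE after the ORF enhances transcript stability and expression, and an SV40 polyadenylation signal lies beyond the 3' LTR. A short U6 promoter fragment annotated between the ORF and the WPRE appears to be only a partial match rather than a functional element. The construct is intended for stable ZFAT overexpression, for example in pooled or arrayed screens of transcription factor-driven cell differentiation.
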