Features (pLannotate 1.2.2; 31 found; start..end, strand, type, name):
      5..231     +  promoter       RSV promoter: Rous sarcoma virus enhancer/promoter
    232..412     +  LTR            5' LTR (truncated): truncated 5' long terminal repeat (LTR) from HIV-1
    459..584     +  misc_feature   HIV-1 Ψ: packaging signal of human immunodeficiency virus type 1
    568..931     +  CDS            HIV-1 gag (fragment): gag protein from human immunodeficiency virus 1; gag
   1077..1310    +  misc_feature   RRE: The Rev response element (RRE) of HIV-1 allows for Rev-dependent mRNA export from the nucleus to the cytoplasm.
   1687..1713    +  CDS            Rev (fragment): human immunodeficiency virus 1 (HIV-1) Rev protein; rev; enhances nuclear export of unspliced and incompletely spliced viral mRNAs
   1720..1743    +  promoter       SV40 promoter (fragment): SV40 early promoter
   1744..1815    +  promoter       SV40 promoter (fragment): SV40 enhancer and early promoter
   1839..1974    +  rep_origin     SV40 ori: SV40 origin of replication
   2020..2616    +  CDS            PuroR (fragment): puromycin N-acetyltransferase; pac from Streptomyces; confers resistance to puromycin
   2665..2782    +  misc_feature   cPPT/CTS: central polypurine tract and central termination sequence of HIV-1
   2847..2913    +  CDS            small t antigen (fragment): SV40 (simian virus 40) small t antigen
   2920..4098    +  promoter       EF-1α promoter: strong constitutive promoter for human elongation factor EF-1α
   4115..7657    +  CDS            ZFAT: ZFAT_HUMAN - Also known as KIAA1485, ZFAT1, ZNF406. Experimental evidence at protein level: Swiss-Prot protein existence level 1. May be involved in transcriptional regulation. Overexpression causes down-regulation of a number of genes involved in the immune response. Some genes are also up-regulated (By similarity). From Homo sapiens (Human).
   7673..7726    +  promoter       U6 promoter (fragment): RNA polymerase III promoter for human U6 snRNA
   7768..8356    +  misc_feature   WPRE: woodchuck hepatitis virus posttranscriptional regulatory element
   8407..8426    +  misc_feature   cPPT/CTS (fragment): central polypurine tract and central termination sequence of HIV-1
   8428..8661    +  LTR            3' LTR (ΔU3): self-inactivating 3' long terminal repeat (LTR) from HIV-1
   8739..8860    +  polyA_signal   SV40 poly(A) signal: SV40 polyadenylation signal
   8900..9035    +  rep_origin     SV40 ori: SV40 origin of replication
   9056..9074    -  promoter       T7 promoter: promoter for bacteriophage T7 RNA polymerase
   9082..9237    +  CDS            lacZα (fragment): LacZα fragment of β-galactosidase; lacZ fragment
   9242..9670    +  rep_origin     f1 ori (sequence partly withheld): f1 bacteriophage origin of replication; arrow indicates direction of (+) strand synthesis
   9723..9827    +  promoter       AmpR promoter: bla
   9828..10688   +  CDS            AmpR: β-lactamase; bla; confers resistance to ampicillin, carbenicillin, and related antibiotics
  10859..11447   +  rep_origin     ori: high-copy-number ColE1/pMB1/pBR322/pUC origin of replication
  11630..11722   +  CDS            lacI (fragment): lac repressor; lacI; The lac repressor binds to the lac operator to inhibit transcription in E. coli. This inhibition can be relieved by adding lactose or isopropyl-β-D-thiogalactopyranoside (IPTG).
  11735..11756   +  protein_bind   CAP binding site: CAP binding activates transcription in the presence of cAMP. E. coli catabolite activator protein
  11771..11801   +  promoter       lac promoter: promoter for the E. coli lac operon
  11805..11827   +  protein_bind   lac operator (fragment): The lac repressor binds to the lac operator to inhibit transcription in E. coli. This inhibition can be relieved by adding lactose or isopropyl-β-D-thiogalactopyranoside (IPTG). lac repressor encoded by lacI
  11870..11888   +  promoter       T3 promoter: promoter for bacteriophage T3 RNA polymerase
>Addgene plasmid #143040 | TFORF0546 | addgene full sequence | sequence record 399067 | Addgene NGS Result
TTAATGTAGTCTTATGCAATACTCTTGTAGTCTTGCAACATGGTAACGATGAGTTAGCAACATGCCTTAC
AAGGAGAGAAAAAGCACCGTGCATGCCGATTGGTGGAAGTAAGGTGGTACGATCGTGCCTTATTAGGAAG
GCAACAGACGGGTCTGACATGGATTGGACGAACCACTGAATTGCCGCATTGCAGAGATATTGTATTTAAG
TGCCTAGCTCGATACATAAACGGGTCTCTCTGGTTAGACCAGATCTGAGCCTGGGAGCTCTCTGGCTAAC
TAGGGAACCCACTGCTTAAGCCTCAATAAAGCTTGCCTTGAGTGCTTCAAGTAGTGTGTGCCCGTCTGTT
GTGTGACTCTGGTAACTAGAGATCCCTCAGACCCTTTTAGTCAGTGTGGAAAATCTCTAGCAGTGGCGCC
CGAACAGGGACTTGAAAGCGAAAGGGAAACCAGAGGAGCTCTCTCGACGCAGGACTCGGCTTGCTGAAGC
GCGCACGGCAAGAGGCGAGGGGCGGCGACTGGTGAGTACGCCAAAAATTTTGACTAGCGGAGGCTAGAAG
GAGAGAGATGGGTGCGAGAGCGTCAGTATTAAGCGGGGGAGAATTAGATCGCGATGGGAAAAAATTCGGT
TAAGGCCAGGGGGAAAGAAAAAATATAAATTAAAACATATAGTATGGGCAAGCAGGGAGCTAGAACGATT
CGCAGTTAATCCTGGCCTGTTAGAAACATCAGAAGGCTGTAGACAAATACTGGGACAGCTACAACCATCC
CTTCAGACAGGATCAGAAGAACTTAGATCATTATATAATACAGTAGCAACCCTCTATTGTGTGCATCAAA
GGATAGAGATAAAAGACACCAAGGAAGCTTTAGACAAGATAGAGGAAGAGCAAAACAAAAGTAAGACCAC
CGCACAGCAAGCGGCCGCTGATCTTCAGACCTGGAGGAGGAGATATGAGGGACAATTGGAGAAGTGAATT
ATATAAATATAAAGTAGTAAAAATTGAACCATTAGGAGTAGCACCCACCAAGGCAAAGAGAAGAGTGGTG
CAGAGAGAAAAAAGAGCAGTGGGAATAGGAGCTTTGTTCCTTGGGTTCTTGGGAGCAGCAGGAAGCACTA
TGGGCGCAGCGTCAATGACGCTGACGGTACAGGCCAGACAATTATTGTCTGGTATAGTGCAGCAGCAGAA
CAATTTGCTGAGGGCTATTGAGGCGCAACAGCATCTGTTGCAACTCACAGTCTGGGGCATCAAGCAGCTC
CAGGCAAGAATCCTGGCTGTGGAAAGATACCTAAAGGATCAACAGCTCCTGGGGATTTGGGGTTGCTCTG
GAAAACTCATTTGCACCACTGCTGTGCCTTGGAATGCTAGTTGGAGTAATAAATCTCTGGAACAGATTTG
GAATCACACGACCTGGATGGAGTGGGACAGAGAAATTAACAATTACACAAGCTTAATACACTCCTTAATT
GAAGAATCGCAAAACCAGCAAGAAAAGAATGAACAAGAATTATTGGAATTAGATAAATGGGCAAGTTTGT
GGAATTGGTTTAACATAACAAATTGGCTGTGGTATATAAAATTATTCATAATGATAGTAGGAGGCTTGGT
AGGTTTAAGAATAGTTTTTGCTGTACTTTCTATAGTGAATAGAGTTAGGCAGGGATATTCACCATTATCG
TTTCAGACCCACCTCCCAACCCCGAGGGGACCCATGCATTGCATCTCAATTAGTCAGCAACCAGGTGTGG
AAAGTCCCCAGGCTCCCCAGCAGGCAGAAGTATGCAAAGCATGCGTCTCAATTAGTCAGCAACCATAGTC
CCGCCCCTAACTCCGCCCATCCCGCCCCTAACTCCGCCCAGTTCCGCCCATTCTCCGCCCCATGGCTGAC
TAATTTTTTTTATTTATGCAGAGGCCGAGGCCGCCTCGGCCTCTGAGCTATTCCAGAAGTAGTGAGGAGG
CTTTTTTGGAGGCCTAGGCTTTTGCAAAAAGCTTTCTAGAGGTACCACCGGAGCTTACCATGACCGAGTA
CAAGCCCACGGTGCGCCTCGCCACCCGCGACGACGTCCCCAGGGCCGTACGCACCCTCGCCGCCGCGTTC
GCCGACTACCCCGCCACGCGCCACACCGTCGATCCGGACCGCCACATCGAGCGGGTCACCGAGCTGCAAG
AACTCTTCCTCACGCGCGTCGGGCTCGACATCGGCAAGGTGTGGGTCGCGGACGACGGCGCCGCCGTGGC
GGTCTGGACCACGCCGGAGAGCGTCGAAGCGGGGGCGGTGTTCGCCGAGATCGGCCCGCGCATGGCCGAG
TTGAGCGGTTCCCGGCTGGCCGCGCAGCAACAGATGGAAGGCCTCCTGGCGCCGCACCGGCCCAAGGAGC
CCGCGTGGTTCCTGGCCACCGTCGGCGTCTCGCCCGACCACCAGGGCAAGGGTCTGGGCAGCGCCGTCGT
GCTCCCCGGAGTGGAGGCGGCCGAGCGCGCCGGGGTGCCCGCCTTCCTGGAGACCTCCGCGCCCCGCAAC
CTCCCCTTCTACGAGCGGCTCGGCTTCACCGTCACCGCCGACGTCGAGGTGCCCGAAGGACCGCGCACCT
GGTGCATGACCCGCAAGCCCGGTGCCAGTTAACGAATTCTAGATCTTGAGACAAATGGCAGTATTCATCC
ACAATTTTAAAAGAAAAGGGGGGATTGGGGGGTACAGTGCAGGGGAAAGAATAGTAGACATAATAGCAAC
AGACATACAAACTAAAGAATTACAAAAACAAATTACAAAAATTCAAAATTTTCGGGTTTATTACAGGGAC
AGCAGAGATCCACTTTGGCGCCGGCTCGAGGCCTGCAGGTGCAAAGATGGATAAAGTTTTAAACAGAGAG
GAATCTTTGCAGCTAATGGACCTTCTAGGTCTTGAAAGGAGTGGGAATTGGCTCCGGTGCCCGTCAGTGG
GCAGAGCGCACATCGCCCACAGTCCCCGAGAAGTTGGGGGGAGGGGTCGGCAATTGAACCGGTGCCTAGA
GAAGGTGGCGCGGGGTAAACTGGGAAAGTGATGTCGTGTACTGGCTCCGCCTTTTTCCCGAGGGTGGGGG
AGAACCGTATATAAGTGCAGTAGTCGCCGTGAACGTTCTTTTTCGCAACGGGTTTGCCGCCAGAACACAG
GTAAGTGCCGTGTGTGGTTCCCGCGGGCCTGGCCTCTTTACGGGTTATGGCCCTTGCGTGCCTTGAATTA
CTTCCACCTGGCTGCAGTACGTGATTCTTGATCCCGAGCTTCGGGTTGGAAGTGGGTGGGAGAGTTCGAG
GCCTTGCGCTTAAGGAGCCCCTTCGCCTCGTGCTTGAGTTGAGGCCTGGCCTGGGCGCTGGGGCCGCCGC
GTGCGAATCTGGTGGCACCTTCGCGCCTGTCTCGCTGCTTTCGATAAGTCTCTAGCCATTTAAAATTTTT
GATGACCTGCTGCGACGCTTTTTTTCTGGCAAGATAGTCTTGTAAATGCGGGCCAAGATCTGCACACTGG
TATTTCGGTTTTTGGGGCCGCGGGCGGCGACGGGGCCCGTGCGTCCCAGCGCACATGTTCGGCGAGGCGG
GGCCTGCGAGCGCGGCCACCGAGAATCGGACGGGGGTAGTCTCAAGCTGGCCGGCCTGCTCTGGTGCCTG
GCCTCGCGCCGCCGTGTATCGCCCCGCCCTGGGCGGCAAGGCTGGCCCGGTCGGCACCAGTTGCGTGAGC
GGAAAGATGGCCGCTTCCCGGCCCTGCTGCAGGGAGCTCAAAATGGAGGACGCGGCGCTCGGGAGAGCGG
GCGGGTGAGTCACCCACACAAAGGAAAAGGGCCTTTCCGTCCTCAGCCGTCGCTTCATGTGACTCCACGG
AGTACCGGGCGCCGTCCAGGCACCTCGATTAGTTCTCGAGCTTTTGGAGTACGTCGTCTTTAGGTTGGGG
GGAGGGGTTTTATGCGATGGAGTTTCCCCACACTGAGTGGGTGGAGACTGAAGTTAGGCCAGCTTGGCAC
TTGATGTAATTCTCCTTGGAATTTGCCCTTTTTGAGTTTGGATCTTGGTTCATTCTCAAGCCTCAGACAG
TGGTTCAAAGTTTTTTTCTTCCATTTCAGGTGTCGTGAGGCTAGCACCGCCACCATGGAGACGCGGGCGG
CAGAAAACACGGCCATCTTTATGTGTAAATGTTGTAACCTCTTCTCACCAAATCAGTCGGAACTCCTCTC
CCACGTTTCAGAGAAGCACATGGAAGAAGGGGTTAATGTTGATGAGATTATTATTCCCCTTAGGCCTCTG
AGTACACCTGAACCCCCCAACTCAAGCAAAACCGGAGATGAGTTTTTGGTCATGAAGAGGAAGAGAGGCA
GGCCTAAGGGGTCCACGAAGAAGTCCAGCACAGAAGAGGAGCTGGCAGAAAACATCGTGAGTCCGACTGA
GGACAGCCCGCTGGCTCCGGAGGAAGGGAACAGCCTGCCTCCAAGCAGCTTGGAGTGTAGCAAGTGCTGT
CGGAAGTTCTCCAACACGCGCCAGCTGCGGAAGCACATCTGCATTATCGTGCTGAATTTGGGTGAGGAGG
AAGGAGAAGCAGGTGCTACCAAGATTGTGCCAGTGGAGGCTGGGCCCCCTGAAACAGGAGCTACAAATTC
TGAGACCACTTCAGCAGACCTGGTGCCTCGGAGAGGCTACCAGGAATACGCCATTCAGCAGACACCTTAT
GAGCAACCAATGAAGTCAAGCAGGCTAGGTCCCACTCAGCTCAAAATCTTCACTTGTGAATACTGCAACA
AGGTCTTCAAGTTCAAGCACTCGCTGCAGGCCCACCTGAGGATCCACACCAATGAAAAGCCATACAAGTG
CCCCCAGTGCAGCTATGCCAGTGCCATCAAGGCCAACCTCAATGTGCACCTGCGCAAGCACACTGGAGAG
AAGTTCGCCTGCGACTATTGCTCGTTCACCTGCCTGAGCAAGGGCCACCTCAAGGTGCACATCGAGCGAG
TGCACAAGAAGATCAAGCAGCACTGCCGCTTCTGCAAGAAGAAGTACTCTGACGTCAAGAACCTCATCAA
GCACATCCGAGACGCGCATGACCCACAGGACAAGAAGGTCAAAGAGGCCTTGGACGAGCTCTGCCTGATG
ACGAGGGAGGGCAAGCGGCAGCTGCTCTATGACTGCCACATCTGTGAGCGCAAGTTCAAGAACGAGCTGG
ACCGTGACCGCCATATGCTGGTCCACGGAGACAAGTGGCCTTTTGCCTGTGAGCTCTGTGGCCATGGGGC
CACCAAGTACCAGGCGCTGGAACTGCATGTCAGGAAGCACCCCTTCGTGTACGTCTGTGCCGTCTGCCGC
AAGAAGTTCGTCAGCTCCATCAGGCTGCGCACCCACATCAAAGAGGTGCACGGGGCTGCCCAGGAGGCCT
TGGTCTTCACCAGTTCCATCAACCAGAGCTTCTGCCTCCTGGAACCTGGTGGGGACATCCAGCAAGAAGC
TCTGGGGGACCAGCTACAGCTGGTGGAAGAGGAGTTTGCCCTCCAGGGCGTGAATGCACTCAAGGAAGAG
GCCTGTCCTGGGGACACTCAGCTGGAGGAGGGCCGGAAGGAGCCGGAGGCCCCTGGGGAAATGCCTGCCC
CAGCTGTGCACCTGGCCTCCCCGCAGGCCGAAAGCACAGCCCTGCCACCCTGTGAGCTGGAAACCACCGT
GGTCTCCTCCTCAGACCTGCATTCTCAAGAGGTGGTTTCAGATGATTTTTTGTTGAAAAATGATACCTCC
TCCGCAGAGGCTCATGCTGCTCCTGAGAAGCCCCCAGACATGCAGCACAGAAGCTCAGTCCAGACGCAAG
GTGAAGTGATCACACTACTGCTGTCCAAGGCCCAGAGTGCTGGGTCAGATCAGGAAAGCCATGGCGCCCA
GAGCCCCCTAGGGGAAGGGCAGAACATGGCTGTGCTTTCAGCTGGTGACCCAGATCCCAGCAGGTGTCTC
AGGTCAAACCCAGCTGAGGCCTCAGACCTCCTCCCTCCAGTAGCTGGTGGTGGGGACACCATCACACATC
AGCCTGACTCTTGCAAAGCTGCCCCTGAGCACCGGTCAGGCATCACCGCTTTCATGAAGGTCCTGAACAG
TTTACAGAAGAAGCAAATGAACACCAGCTTGTGTGAGCGGATCCGGAAGGTTTATGGAGACCTGGAGTGT
GAATACTGTGGCAAACTTTTTTGGTACCAAGTGCATTTTGATATGCATGTCCGCACCCACACCCGGGAAC
ATCTGTATTATTGCTCTCAGTGTCATTATTCTTCCATCACCAAAAACTGCCTTAAACGCCACGTAATTCA
GAAACACAGTAACATCTTGCTGAAGTGTCCCACCGATGGCTGTGACTACTCAACTCCAGATAAATATAAG
CTACAGGCACATCTTAAAGTTCACACAGCACTGGACAAAAGGAGTTATTCTTGTCCTGTTTGTGAAAAGT
CTTTTTCAGAGGATCGATTGATAAAGTCACATATCAAGACCAACCATCCTGAGGTCTCCATGAGCACCAT
TTCTGAGGTTCTCGGGAGGAGGGTTCAGCTGAAAGGGCTAATTGGAAAGAGAGCCATGAAATGCCCATAT
TGTGACTTTTATTTCATGAAGAATGGCTCAGACCTTCAGCGTCATATTTGGGCTCATGAAGGTGTGAAGC
CCTTCAAGTGTTCTTTGTGTGAGTATGCAACTCGTAGCAAGAGTAACCTCAAGGCTCATATGAATCGTCA
CAGCACTGAGAAAACCCACCTATGTGACATGTGTGGCAAGAAATTCAAATCAAAAGGGACACTGAAAAGT
CACAAACTCCTTCACACTGCAGATGGGAAGCAGTTTAAGTGCACGGTGTGTGACTACACAGCGGCCCAGA
AGCCACAGCTGCTGCGGCACATGGAACAGCATGTCTCCTTCAAGCCTTTCCGCTGTGCCCATTGCCATTA
CTCCTGCAACATATCTGGCTCTCTGAAGCGGCACTACAACAGGAAGCACCCTAATGAGGAGTATGCCAAC
GTGGGCACCGGGGAGCTGGCAGCGGAGGTGCTCATCCAGCAAGGTGGTTTGAAGTGTCCTGTTTGCAGCT
TTGTATATGGCACCAAATGGGAGTTCAATAGGCACTTGAAGAACAAACATGGCTTGAAGGTGGTGGAAAT
TGATGGAGACCCCAAGTGGGAGACAGCAACAGAAGCTCCTGAGGAGCCCTCCACCCAGTATCTCCACATC
ACAGAGGCCGAAGAAGACGTTCAAGGGACACAGGCAGCGGTGGCCGCGCTCCAGGACCTGAGATACACCT
CTGAGAGTGGCGACCGACTGGACCCCACGGCCGTGAACATCCTGCAGCAGATCATTGAGCTGGGCGCCGA
GACCCATGACGCCACTGCCCTTGCCTCGGTGGTTGCCATGGCACCAGGGACGGTGACTGTGGTTAAGCAG
GTCACCGAGGAGGAGCCCAGCTCCAACCACACGGTCATGATCCAGGAGACGGTCCAGCAAGCGTCCGTGG
AGCTTGCCGAGCAGCACCACCTGGTGGTGTCCTCCGACGACGTGGAGGGCATTGAGACGGTGACTGTCTA
CACGCAGGGCGGGGAGGCCTCGGAGTTCATCGTCTACGTGCAGGAGGCCATGCAGCCTGTGGAGGAGCAG
GCTGTGGAGCAGCCGGCCCAGGAACTCTAGTAATGAACTAGTCCGTAACTTGAAAGTATTTCGATTTCTT
GGCTTTATATATCTTGTGGAAAGGACGATGCCACGTCCCGCGCTCATATATTACGCGTTAAGTCGACAAT
CAACCTCTGGATTACAAAATTTGTGAAAGATTGACTGGTATTCTTAACTATGTTGCTCCTTTTACGCTAT
GTGGATACGCTGCTTTAATGCCTTTGTATCATGCTATTGCTTCCCGTATGGCTTTCATTTTCTCCTCCTT
GTATAAATCCTGGTTGCTGTCTCTTTATGAGGAGTTGTGGCCCGTTGTCAGGCAACGTGGCGTGGTGTGC
ACTGTGTTTGCTGACGCAACCCCCACTGGTTGGGGCATTGCCACCACCTGTCAGCTCCTTTCCGGGACTT
TCGCTTTCCCCCTCCCTATTGCCACGGCGGAACTCATCGCCGCCTGCCTTGCCCGCTGCTGGACAGGGGC
TCGGCTGTTGGGCACTGACAATTCCGTGGTGTTGTCGGGGAAATCATCGTCCTTTCCTTGGCTGCTCGCC
TGTGTTGCCACCTGGATTCTGCGCGGGACGTCCTTCTGCTACGTCCCTTCGGCCCTCAATCCAGCGGACC
TTCCTTCCCGCGGCCTGCTGCCGGCTCTGCGGCCTCTTCCGCGTCTTCGCCTTCGCCCTCAGACGAGTCG
GATCTCCCTTTGGGCCGCCTCCCCGCGTCGACTTTAAGACCAATGACTTACAAGGCAGCTGTAGATCTTA
GCCACTTTTTAAAAGAAAAGGGGGGACTGGAAGGGCTAATTCACTCCCAACGAAGACAAGATCTGCTTTT
TGCTTGTACTGGGTCTCTCTGGTTAGACCAGATCTGAGCCTGGGAGCTCTCTGGCTAACTAGGGAACCCA
CTGCTTAAGCCTCAATAAAGCTTGCCTTGAGTGCTTCAAGTAGTGTGTGCCCGTCTGTTGTGTGACTCTG
GTAACTAGAGATCCCTCAGACCCTTTTAGTCAGTGTGGAAAATCTCTAGCAGTACGTATAGTAGTTCATG
TCATCTTATTATTCAGTATTTATAACTTGCAAAGAAATGAATATCAGAGAGTGAGAGGAACTTGTTTATT
GCAGCTTATAATGGTTACAAATAAAGCAATAGCATCACAAATTTCACAAATAAAGCATTTTTTTCACTGC
ATTCTAGTTGTGGTTTGTCCAAACTCATCAATGTATCTTATCATGTCTGGCTCTAGCTATCCCGCCCCTA
ACTCCGCCCATCCCGCCCCTAACTCCGCCCAGTTCCGCCCATTCTCCGCCCCATGGCTGACTAATTTTTT
TTATTTATGCAGAGGCCGAGGCCGCCTCGGCCTCTGAGCTATTCCAGAAGTAGTGAGGAGGCTTTTTTGG
AGGCCTAGGGACGTACCCAATTCGCCCTATAGTGAGTCGTATTACGCGCGCTCACTGGCCGTCGTTTTAC
AACGTCGTGACTGGGAAAACCCTGGCGTTACCCAACTTAATCGCCTTGCAGCACATCCCCCTTTCGCCAG
CTGGCGTAATAGCGAAGAGGCCCGCACCGATCGCCCTTCCCAACAGTTGCGCAGCCTGAATGGCGAATGG
G
[124 nt withheld, positions 9242-9365]
C
[91 nt withheld, positions 9367-9457]
A
[49 nt withheld, positions 9459-9507]
CCTTTGACGTTGGAGTCCACGTTCTTT
[37 nt withheld, positions 9535-9571]
ACCCTATCTCGGTCTATTCTTTTGATTTATAAGGGATTTTGCCGATTTCGGCCTATTGGTTAAAAAATGA
GCTGATTTAACAAAAATTTAACGCGAATTTTAACAAAATATTAACGCTTACAATTTAGGTGGCACTTTTC
GGGGAAATGTGCGCGGAACCCCTATTTGTTTATTTTTCTAAATACATTCAAATATGTATCCGCTCATGAG
ACAATAACCCTGATAAATGCTTCAATAATATTGAAAAAGGAAGAGTATGAGTATTCAACATTTCCGTGTC
GCCCTTATTCCCTTTTTTGCGGCATTTTGCCTTCCTGTTTTTGCTCACCCAGAAACGCTGGTGAAAGTAA
AAGATGCTGAAGATCAGTTGGGTGCACGAGTGGGTTACATCGAACTGGATCTCAACAGCGGTAAGATCCT
TGAGAGTTTTCGCCCCGAAGAACGTTTTCCAATGATGAGCACTTTTAAAGTTCTGCTATGTGGCGCGGTA
TTATCCCGTATTGACGCCGGGCAAGAGCAACTCGGTCGCCGCATACACTATTCTCAGAATGACTTGGTTG
AGTACTCACCAGTCACAGAAAAGCATCTTACGGATGGCATGACAGTAAGAGAATTATGCAGTGCTGCCAT
AACCATGAGTGATAACACTGCGGCCAACTTACTTCTGACAACGATCGGAGGACCGAAGGAGCTAACCGCT
TTTTTGCACAACATGGGGGATCATGTAACTCGCCTTGATCGTTGGGAACCGGAGCTGAATGAAGCCATAC
CAAACGACGAGCGTGACACCACGATGCCTGTAGCAATGGCAACAACGTTGCGCAAACTATTAACTGGCGA
ACTACTTACTCTAGCTTCCCGGCAACAATTAATAGACTGGATGGAGGCGGATAAAGTTGCAGGACCACTT
CTGCGCTCGGCCCTTCCGGCTGGCTGGTTTATTGCTGATAAATCTGGAGCCGGTGAGCGTGGGTCTCGCG
GTATCATTGCAGCACTGGGGCCAGATGGTAAGCCCTCCCGTATCGTAGTTATCTACACGACGGGGAGTCA
GGCAACTATGGATGAACGAAATAGACAGATCGCTGAGATAGGTGCCTCACTGATTAAGCATTGGTAACTG
TCAGACCAAGTTTACTCATATATACTTTAGATTGATTTAAAACTTCATTTTTAATTTAAAAGGATCTAGG
TGAAGATCCTTTTTGATAATCTCATGACCAAAATCCCTTAACGTGAGTTTTCGTTCCACTGAGCGTCAGA
CCCCGTAGAAAAGATCAAAGGATCTTCTTGAGATCCTTTTTTTCTGCGCGTAATCTGCTGCTTGCAAACA
AAAAAACCACCGCTACCAGCGGTGGTTTGTTTGCCGGATCAAGAGCTACCAACTCTTTTTCCGAAGGTAA
CTGGCTTCAGCAGAGCGCAGATACCAAATACTGTTCTTCTAGTGTAGCCGTAGTTAGGCCACCACTTCAA
GAACTCTGTAGCACCGCCTACATACCTCGCTCTGCTAATCCTGTTACCAGTGGCTGCTGCCAGTGGCGAT
AAGTCGTGTCTTACCGGGTTGGACTCAAGACGATAGTTACCGGATAAGGCGCAGCGGTCGGGCTGAACGG
GGGGTTCGTGCACACAGCCCAGCTTGGAGCGAACGACCTACACCGAACTGAGATACCTACAGCGTGAGCT
ATGAGAAAGCGCCACGCTTCCCGAAGGGAGAAAGGCGGACAGGTATCCGGTAAGCGGCAGGGTCGGAACA
GGAGAGCGCACGAGGGAGCTTCCAGGGGGAAACGCCTGGTATCTTTATAGTCCTGTCGGGTTTCGCCACC
TCTGACTTGAGCGTCGATTTTTGTGATGCTCGTCAGGGGGGCGGAGCCTATGGAAAAACGCCAGCAACGC
GGCCTTTTTACGGTTCCTGGCCTTTTGCTGGCCTTTTGCTCACATGTTCTTTCCTGCGTTATCCCCTGAT
TCTGTGGATAACCGTATTACCGCCTTTGAGTGAGCTGATACCGCTCGCCGCAGCCGAACGACCGAGCGCA
GCGAGTCAGTGAGCGAGGAAGCGGAAGAGCGCCCAATACGCAAACCGCCTCTCCCCGCGCGTTGGCCGAT
TCATTAATGCAGCTGGCACGACAGGTTTCCCGACTGGAAAGCGGGCAGTGAGCGCAACGCAATTAATGTG
AGTTAGCTCACTCATTAGGCACCCCAGGCTTTACACTTTATGCTTCCGGCTCGTATGTTGTGTGGAATTG
TGAGCGGATAACAATTTCACACAGGAAACAGCTATGACCATGATTACGCCAAGCGCGCAATTAACCCTCA
CTAAAGGGAACAAAAGCTGGAGCTGCAAGC
