>Addgene plasmid #143040 | TFORF0546 | depositor partial sequence | sequence record 281258 | Insert
ACCGCCACCATGGAGACGCGGGCGGCAGAAAACACGGCCATCTTTATGTGTAAATGTTGTAACCTCTTCT
CACCAAATCAGTCGGAACTCCTCTCCCACGTTTCAGAGAAGCACATGGAAGAAGGGGTTAATGTTGATGA
GATTATTATTCCCCTTAGGCCTCTGAGTACACCTGAACCCCCCAACTCAAGCAAAACCGGAGATGAGTTT
TTGGTCATGAAGAGGAAGAGAGGCAGGCCTAAGGGGTCCACGAAGAAGTCCAGCACAGAAGAGGAGCTGG
CAGAAAACATCGTGAGTCCGACTGAGGACAGCCCGCTGGCTCCGGAGGAAGGGAACAGCCTGCCTCCAAG
CAGCTTGGAGTGTAGCAAGTGCTGTCGGAAGTTCTCCAACACGCGCCAGCTGCGGAAGCACATCTGCATT
ATCGTGCTGAATTTGGGTGAGGAGGAAGGAGAAGCAGGTGCTACCAAGATTGTGCCAGTGGAGGCTGGGC
CCCCTGAAACAGGAGCTACAAATTCTGAGACCACTTCAGCAGACCTGGTGCCTCGGAGAGGCTACCAGGA
ATACGCCATTCAGCAGACACCTTATGAGCAACCAATGAAGTCAAGCAGGCTAGGTCCCACTCAGCTCAAA
ATCTTCACTTGTGAATACTGCAACAAGGTCTTCAAGTTCAAGCACTCGCTGCAGGCCCACCTGAGGATCC
ACACCAATGAAAAGCCATACAAGTGCCCCCAGTGCAGCTATGCCAGTGCCATCAAGGCCAACCTCAATGT
GCACCTGCGCAAGCACACTGGAGAGAAGTTCGCCTGCGACTATTGCTCGTTCACCTGCCTGAGCAAGGGC
CACCTCAAGGTGCACATCGAGCGAGTGCACAAGAAGATCAAGCAGCACTGCCGCTTCTGCAAGAAGAAGT
ACTCTGACGTCAAGAACCTCATCAAGCACATCCGAGACGCGCATGACCCACAGGACAAGAAGGTCAAAGA
GGCCTTGGACGAGCTCTGCCTGATGACGAGGGAGGGCAAGCGGCAGCTGCTCTATGACTGCCACATCTGT
GAGCGCAAGTTCAAGAACGAGCTGGACCGTGACCGCCATATGCTGGTCCACGGAGACAAGTGGCCTTTTG
CCTGTGAGCTCTGTGGCCATGGGGCCACCAAGTACCAGGCGCTGGAACTGCATGTCAGGAAGCACCCCTT
CGTGTACGTCTGTGCCGTCTGCCGCAAGAAGTTCGTCAGCTCCATCAGGCTGCGCACCCACATCAAAGAG
GTGCACGGGGCTGCCCAGGAGGCCTTGGTCTTCACCAGTTCCATCAACCAGAGCTTCTGCCTCCTGGAAC
CTGGTGGGGACATCCAGCAAGAAGCTCTGGGGGACCAGCTACAGCTGGTGGAAGAGGAGTTTGCCCTCCA
GGGCGTGAATGCACTCAAGGAAGAGGCCTGTCCTGGGGACACTCAGCTGGAGGAGGGCCGGAAGGAGCCG
GAGGCCCCTGGGGAAATGCCTGCCCCAGCTGTGCACCTGGCCTCCCCGCAGGCCGAAAGCACAGCCCTGC
CACCCTGTGAGCTGGAAACCACCGTGGTCTCCTCCTCAGACCTGCATTCTCAAGAGGTGGTTTCAGATGA
TTTTTTGTTGAAAAATGATACCTCCTCCGCAGAGGCTCATGCTGCTCCTGAGAAGCCCCCAGACATGCAG
CACAGAAGCTCAGTCCAGACGCAAGGTGAAGTGATCACACTACTGCTGTCCAAGGCCCAGAGTGCTGGGT
CAGATCAGGAAAGCCATGGCGCCCAGAGCCCCCTAGGGGAAGGGCAGAACATGGCTGTGCTTTCAGCTGG
TGACCCAGATCCCAGCAGGTGTCTCAGGTCAAACCCAGCTGAGGCCTCAGACCTCCTCCCTCCAGTAGCT
GGTGGTGGGGACACCATCACACATCAGCCTGACTCTTGCAAAGCTGCCCCTGAGCACCGGTCAGGCATCA
CCGCTTTCATGAAGGTCCTGAACAGTTTACAGAAGAAGCAAATGAACACCAGCTTGTGTGAGCGGATCCG
GAAGGTTTATGGAGACCTGGAGTGTGAATACTGTGGCAAACTTTTTTGGTACCAAGTGCATTTTGATATG
CATGTCCGCACCCACACCCGGGAACATCTGTATTATTGCTCTCAGTGTCATTATTCTTCCATCACCAAAA
ACTGCCTTAAACGCCACGTAATTCAGAAACACAGTAACATCTTGCTGAAGTGTCCCACCGATGGCTGTGA
CTACTCAACTCCAGATAAATATAAGCTACAGGCACATCTTAAAGTTCACACAGCACTGGACAAAAGGAGT
TATTCTTGTCCTGTTTGTGAAAAGTCTTTTTCAGAGGATCGATTGATAAAGTCACATATCAAGACCAACC
ATCCTGAGGTCTCCATGAGCACCATTTCTGAGGTTCTCGGGAGGAGGGTTCAGCTGAAAGGGCTAATTGG
AAAGAGAGCCATGAAATGCCCATATTGTGACTTTTATTTCATGAAGAATGGCTCAGACCTTCAGCGTCAT
ATTTGGGCTCATGAAGGTGTGAAGCCCTTCAAGTGTTCTTTGTGTGAGTATGCAACTCGTAGCAAGAGTA
ACCTCAAGGCTCATATGAATCGTCACAGCACTGAGAAAACCCACCTATGTGACATGTGTGGCAAGAAATT
CAAATCAAAAGGGACACTGAAAAGTCACAAACTCCTTCACACTGCAGATGGGAAGCAGTTTAAGTGCACG
GTGTGTGACTACACAGCGGCCCAGAAGCCACAGCTGCTGCGGCACATGGAACAGCATGTCTCCTTCAAGC
CTTTCCGCTGTGCCCATTGCCATTACTCCTGCAACATATCTGGCTCTCTGAAGCGGCACTACAACAGGAA
GCACCCTAATGAGGAGTATGCCAACGTGGGCACCGGGGAGCTGGCAGCGGAGGTGCTCATCCAGCAAGGT
GGTTTGAAGTGTCCTGTTTGCAGCTTTGTATATGGCACCAAATGGGAGTTCAATAGGCACTTGAAGAACA
AACATGGCTTGAAGGTGGTGGAAATTGATGGAGACCCCAAGTGGGAGACAGCAACAGAAGCTCCTGAGGA
GCCCTCCACCCAGTATCTCCACATCACAGAGGCCGAAGAAGACGTTCAAGGGACACAGGCAGCGGTGGCC
GCGCTCCAGGACCTGAGATACACCTCTGAGAGTGGCGACCGACTGGACCCCACGGCCGTGAACATCCTGC
AGCAGATCATTGAGCTGGGCGCCGAGACCCATGACGCCACTGCCCTTGCCTCGGTGGTTGCCATGGCACC
AGGGACGGTGACTGTGGTTAAGCAGGTCACCGAGGAGGAGCCCAGCTCCAACCACACGGTCATGATCCAG
GAGACGGTCCAGCAAGCGTCCGTGGAGCTTGCCGAGCAGCACCACCTGGTGGTGTCCTCCGACGACGTGG
AGGGCATTGAGACGGTGACTGTCTACACGCAGGGCGGGGAGGCCTCGGAGTTCATCGTCTACGTGCAGGA
GGCCATGCAGCCTGTGGAGGAGCAGGCTGTGGAGCAGCCGGCCCAGGAACTCTAGTAATGAACTAGTCCG
TAACTTGAAAGTATTTCGATTTCTTGGCTTTATATATCTTGTGGAAAGGACGATGCCACGTCCCGCGCTC
ATATATT
