>Addgene plasmid #143040 | TFORF0546 | depositor partial sequence | sequence record 281259 | Barcode
TGCCACGTCCCGCGCTCATATATT
